Addgene plasmid #85189: pcDNA3.1-TRPM5
Purpose: Expresses full-length mouse TRPM5 in mammalian cells
Depositing lab: Craig Montell. Depositing organization: Johns Hopkins University and School of Medicine. Publication: TRPM5 is a voltage-modulated and Ca(2+)-activated monovalent selective cation channel. Hofmann T, Chubanov V, Gudermann T, Montell C. Curr Biol. 2003 Jul 1;13(13):1153-8. S0960982203004317 PubMed 12842017.
Backbone
  Vector backbone: pcDNA3.1
  Backbone manufacturer: Invitrogen
  Vector type: Mammalian Expression
  Selectable markers: Neomycin (select with G418)
Growth in bacteria
  Bacterial resistance: Ampicillin, 100 μg/mL
  Growth temperature: 37°C
  Growth strain: DH5alpha
  Copy number: High Copy
Gene/Insert
  Gene/Insert name: TRPM5
  GenBank ID: AY280364
  Entrez Gene: Trpm5 (a.k.a. 9430099A16Rik, LTrpC-5, Ltrpc5, Mtr1)
  Promoter: CMV
  Cloning method: TOPO Cloning
  Sequencing primers: 5′ CMV-F; 3′ BGH-rev
Terms and licenses: Academic/Nonprofit Terms; Industry Terms: Not Available to Industry
How to cite: pcDNA3.1-TRPM5 was a gift from Craig Montell (Addgene plasmid # 85189 ; http://n2t.net/addgene:85189 ; RRID:Addgene_85189)
