[The description below was written by a language model from this plasmid's Addgene catalogue record and pLannotate feature annotations shown in this document.]
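Description:
pcDNA3.1-TRPM5 is a mammalian expression plasmid of about 9.1 kb, built on the Invitrogen pcDNA3.1 backbone by TOPO cloning, that drives expression of full-length mouse TRPM5 (Trpm5, also known as Ltrpc5 or Mtr1). It is maintained in E. coli at high copy through a ColE1/pUC-type origin and is selected with ampicillin via the β-lactamase gene and its own promoter. An f1 origin is also present, which would allow single-stranded DNA production. For selection in mammalian cells, an SV40 enhancer/early promoter drives the neomycin phosphotransferase gene, terminated by an SV40 polyadenylation signal, conferring G418 resistance for stable line generation.

The expression cassette places the roughly 3.5 kb Trpm5 coding sequence downstream of the human cytomegalovirus immediate early enhancer and promoter, with the bovine growth hormone polyadenylation signal providing 3′ end processing. A T7 promoter sits between the CMV promoter and the insert, permitting in vitro transcription of the sense strand. A V5 epitope tag from the vector is annotated about a hundred bases downstream of the Trpm5 open reading frame. The record does not state whether it is fused in frame to the channel or separated from it by a stop codon, and the catalogue entry lists no tag. Several short annotations (an HIV-1 LTR fragment, ble, lacI and bom fragments, and the lac promoter/operator remnants) are small backbone-derived matches rather than functional parts of the design.

The construct is intended for heterologous expression of TRPM5 in cultured mammalian cells. The associated publication characterises it as a voltage-modulated, calcium-activated cation channel selective for monovalent ions, so functional studies of the channel are the likely use.
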