Features (pLannotate 1.2.2; 21 found; start..end, strand, type, name):
      1..380     +  enhancer       CMV enhancer: human cytomegalovirus immediate early enhancer
    381..584     +  promoter       CMV promoter: human cytomegalovirus (CMV) immediate early promoter
    580..613     +  LTR            5' LTR (truncated) (fragment): truncated 5' long terminal repeat (LTR) from HIV-1
    629..647     +  promoter       T7 promoter: promoter for bacteriophage T7 RNA polymerase
    771..4244    +  CDS            Trpm5: TRPM5_MOUSE - Also known as Ltrpc5 From Mus musculus (Mouse).
   4348..4389    +  CDS            V5 tag: epitope tag from simian virus 5
   4445..4669    +  polyA_signal   bGH poly(A) signal: bovine growth hormone polyadenylation signal
   4673..4694    +  promoter       SV40 promoter (fragment): SV40 enhancer and early promoter
   4715..5143    +  rep_origin     f1 ori (sequence partly withheld): f1 bacteriophage origin of replication; arrow indicates direction of (+) strand synthesis
   5157..5486    +  promoter       SV40 promoter: SV40 enhancer and early promoter
   5553..6344    +  CDS            neo: KKA2_KLEPN - Also known as kan, nptII. Experimental evidence at protein level: Swiss-Prot protein existence level 1. Resistance to kanamycin, neomycin, paromomycin, ribostamycin, butirosin and gentamicin B. From Klebsiella pneumoniae.
   6370..6528    +  CDS            ble (fragment): BLE_KLEPN - Experimental evidence at protein level: Swiss-Prot protein existence level 1. Binding protein with a strong affinity to the bleomycin family of antibiotics. Binds to CL990; an antimitotic-antibiotic compound. From Klebsiella pneumoniae.
   6523..6644    +  polyA_signal   SV40 poly(A) signal: SV40 polyadenylation signal
   6717..6733    -  protein_bind   lac operator: The lac repressor binds to the lac operator to inhibit transcription in E. coli. This inhibition can be relieved by adding lactose or isopropyl-β-D-thiogalactopyranoside (IPTG). lac repressor encoded by lacI
   6741..6771    -  promoter       lac promoter: promoter for the E. coli lac operon
   6786..6807    -  protein_bind   CAP binding site: CAP binding activates transcription in the presence of cAMP. E. coli catabolite activator protein
   6820..6912    -  CDS            lacI (fragment): lac repressor; lacI; The lac repressor binds to the lac operator to inhibit transcription in E. coli. This inhibition can be relieved by adding lactose or isopropyl-β-D-thiogalactopyranoside (IPTG).
   7095..7683    -  rep_origin     ori: high-copy-number ColE1/pMB1/pBR322/pUC origin of replication
   7854..8714    -  CDS            AmpR: β-lactamase; bla; confers resistance to ampicillin, carbenicillin, and related antibiotics
   8715..8819    -  promoter       AmpR promoter: bla
   8878..8930    -  misc_feature   bom (fragment): basis of mobility region from pBR322
>Addgene plasmid #85189 | pcDNA3.1-TRPM5 | addgene full sequence | sequence record 353942 | CPS Sequencing
GACATTGATTATTGACTAGTTATTAATAGTAATCAATTACGGGGTCATTAGTTCATAGCCCATATATGGA
GTTCCGCGTTACATAACTTACGGTAAATGGCCCGCCTGGCTGACCGCCCAACGACCCCCGCCCATTGACG
TCAATAATGACGTATGTTCCCATAGTAACGCCAATAGGGACTTTCCATTGACGTCAATGGGTGGAGTATT
TACGGTAAACTGCCCACTTGGCAGTACATCAAGTGTATCATATGCCAAGTACGCCCCCTATTGACGTCAA
TGACGGTAAATGGCCCGCCTGGCATTATGCCCAGTACATGACCTTATGGGACTTTCCTACTTGGCAGTAC
ATCTACGTATTAGTCATCGCTATTACCATGGTGATGCGGTTTTGGCAGTACATCAATGGGCGTGGATAGC
GGTTTGACTCACGGGGATTTCCAAGTCTCCACCCCATTGACGTCAATGGGAGTTTGTTTTGGCACCAAAA
TCAACGGGACTTTCCAAAATGTCGTAACAACTCCGCCCCATTGACGCAAATGGGCGGTAGGCGTGTACGG
TGGGAGGTCTATATAAGCAGAGCTCTCTGGCTAACTAGAGAACCCACTGCTTACTGGCTTATCGAAATTA
ATACGACTCACTATAGGGAGACCCAAGCTGGCTAGTTAAGCTTGGTACCGAGCTCGGATCCACTAGTCCA
GTGTGGTGGAATTGCCCTTAGGCAGTCCTCATGCAGTCCAAGGCACTGACTGCCTGACTGGAAAGCCACC
ATGCAAACAACCCAGAGCTCCTGCCCCGGCAGCCCCCCAGATACTGAGGATGGCTGGGAGCCCATCCTAT
GCAGGGGAGAGATCAACTTCGGAGGGTCTGGGAAGAAGCGAGGCAAGTTTGTGAAGGTGCCAAGCAGTGT
GGCCCCCTCCGTGCTTTTTGAACTCCTGCTCACCGAGTGGCACCTGCCAGCCCCCAACCTGGTGGTGTCC
CTGGTGGGTGAGGAACGACCTTTGGCTATGAAGTCGTGGCTTCGGGATGTCCTGCGCAAGGGGCTGGTGA
AAGCAGCTCAGAGCACAGGTGCCTGGATCCTGACCAGTGCCCTCCACGTGGGCCTGGCCCGCCATGTTGG
ACAAGCTGTACGTGATCACTCTCTGGCTAGCACATCCACCAAGATCCGTGTAGTGGCCATCGGAATGGCC
TCTCTGGATCGAATCCTTCACCGTCAACTTCTAGATGGTGTCCACCAAAAGGAGGATACTCCCATCCACT
ACCCAGCAGATGAGGGCAACATTCAGGGACCCCTCTGCCCCCTGGACAGCAATCTCTCCCACTTCATCCT
TGTGGAGTCAGGCGCCCTTGGGAGTGGGAACGACGGGCTGACAGAGCTGCAGCTGAGCCTGGAGAAGCAC
ATCTCTCAGCAGAGGACAGGTTATGGGGGCACCAGCTGCATCCAGATACCTGTCCTTTGCCTGTTGGTCA
ATGGTGACCCCAACACCCTAGAGAGGATTTCCAGGGCAGTGGAGCAGGCTGCCCCATGGCTGATCCTGGC
AGGTTCTGGTGGCATTGCTGATGTACTCGCTGCCCTGGTGAGCCAGCCTCATCTCCTGGTGCCCCAGGTG
GCTGAGAAGCAGTTCAGAGAGAAATTCCCCAGCGAGTGTTTCTCTTGGGAAGCCATTGTACACTGGACAG
AGCTGTTACAGAACATTGCTGCACACCCCCACCTGCTCACAGTATATGACTTCGAGCAGGAGGGTTCGGA
GGACCTGGACACTGTCATCCTCAAGGCACTTGTGAAAGCCTGCAAGAGCCACAGCCAAGAAGCCCAAGAC
TACCTAGATGAGCTCAAGTTAGCAGTGGCCTGGGATCGCGTGGACATTGCCAAGAGTGAAATCTTCAATG
GGGACGTGGAATGGAAGTCCTGTGACTTGGAAGAGGTGATGACAGATGCCCTCGTGAGCAACAAGCCTGA
CTTTGTCCGCCTTTTTGTGGACAGCGGTGCTGACATGGCCGAGTTCTTGACCTATGGGCGGCTGCAGCAG
CTTTACCATTCTGTGTCCCCCAAGAGCCTCCTCTTTGAACTGCTGCAGCGTAAGCATGAGGAGGGTAGGC
TGACACTGGCCGGCCTGGGTGCCCAGCAGGCTCGGGAGCTGCCCATTGGTCTGCCTGCCTTCTCACTCCA
CGAGGTCTCCCGCGTACTCAAAGACTTCCTGCATGACGCCTGCCGTGGCTTCTACCAGGACGGGCGCAGG
ATGGAGGAGAGAGGGCCACCTAAGCGGCCCGCAGGCCAGAAGTGGCTGCCAGACCTCAGTAGGAAGAGTG
AAGACCCTTGGAGGGACCTGTTCCTCTGGGCTGTGCTGCAGAATCGTTATGAGATGGCCACATACTTCTG
GGCCATGGGCCGGGAGGGTGTGGCTGCTGCTCTGGCTGCCTGCAAGATCATAAAGGAAATGTCCCACCTG
GAGAAAGAGGCAGAGGTGGCCCGCACCATGCGTGAGGCCAAGTATGAGCAGCTGGCCCTGGATCTTTTCT
CAGAGTGCTACGGCAACAGTGAGGACCGTGCCTTTGCCCTGCTGGTGCGAAGGAACCACAGCTGGAGCAG
GACCACGTGCCTGCACCTGGCCACTGAAGCTGATGCCAAGGCCTTCTTTGCCCATGACGGTGTGCAAGCA
TTCCTGACCAAGATCTGGTGGGGAGACATGGCCACAGGCACACCCATCCTACGGCTTCTGGGTGCCTTCA
CCTGCCCAGCCCTCATCTACACAAACCTCATCTCCTTCAGTGAGGATGCCCCGCAGAGGATGGACCTAGA
AGATCTGCAGGAGCCAGACAGCTTGGATATGGAAAAGAGCTTCCTATGCAGCCGGGGTGGCCAATTGGAG
AAGCTAACAGAGGCACCAAGGGCTCCAGGCGATCTAGGCCCACAAGCTGCCTTCCTGCTCACACGGTGGA
GGAAGTTCTGGGGCGCTCCTGTGACTGTGTTCCTGGGGAATGTGGTCATGTACTTCGCATTCCTCTTCCT
GTTCACCTATGTCCTGCTGGTGGACTTCAGGCCACCACCCCAGGGGCCGTCTGGATCCGAGGTTACCCTC
TATTTCTGGGTGTTCACACTGGTGCTGGAGGAAATCCGACAGGGCTTCTTCACAGATGAGGACACGCACC
TGGTGAAGAAATTCACTCTGTATGTGGAAGACAACTGGAACAAGTGTGACATGGTGGCCATCTTCCTGTT
CATTGTGGGAGTCACCTGTAGAATGGTGCCCTCGGTGTTTGAGGCTGGCAGGACCGTTCTGGCCATTGAC
TTCATGGTGTTCACACTTCGGCTCATCCACATCTTTGCTATTCACAAGCAGTTGGGTCCTAAGATCATCA
TTGTAGAGCGAATGATGAAGGATGTCTTCTTTTTCCTCTTCTTCCTGAGCGTATGGCTTGTGGCCTATGG
TGTGACCACTCAGGCCCTGCTGCATCCCCATGATGGCCGTTTGGAGTGGATTTTCCGCCGTGTGCTATAC
AGGCCTTACCTGCAGATCTTTGGGCAAATCCCTCTGGATGAAATTGATGAGGCTCGTGTGAACTGTTCTC
TTCACCCTCTGCTGCTGGAAAGCTCGGCTTCCTGCCCTAATCTCTATGCCAACTGGCTGGTCATTCTCCT
GCTGGTTACCTTCCTGCTTGTCACTAATGTGCTGCTCATGAACCTTCTGATCGCCATGTTCAGCTACACA
TTCCAGGTGGTGCAAGGCAATGCAGACATGTTCTGGAAGTTTCAACGCTACCACCTCATCGTTGAATACC
ATGGAAGACCAGCTCTGGCCCCGCCCTTCATCCTGCTCAGCCACCTGAGCCTGGTGCTCAAGCAGGTCTT
CAGGAAGGAAGCCCAGCATAAGCGACAACATCTGGAGAGAGACTTGCCTGACCCCTTGGACCAGAAGATC
ATTACCTGGGAAACGGTTCAAAAGGAGAACTTCCTGAGTACCATGGAGAAACGGAGGAGGGACAGCGAGG
GGGAGGTGCTGAGGAAAACGGCACACAGAGTGGACTTGATTGCCAAATACATCGGGGGGCTGAGAGAGCA
AGAAAAGAGGATCAAGTGTCTGGAATCACAGGCCAACTACTGTATGCTCCTCTTGTCCTCTATGACGGAT
ACACTGGCTCCAGGAGGCACCTACTCAAGCTCTCAGAACTGTGGTTGCAGGAGTCAGCCAGCCTCTGCTA
GAGACAGGGAGTACCTAGAGTCTGGCTTGCCACCCTCTGACACCTGAAATGGAGAAACCACTTGCTCTAG
AGCCCCAGACCAAGGGCAATTCTGCAGATATCCAGCACAGTGGCGGCCGCTCGAGTCTAGAGGGCCCGCG
GTTCGAAGGTAAGCCTATCCCTAACCCTCTCCTCGGTCTCGATTCTACGCGTACCGGTCATCATCACCAT
CACCATTGAGTTTAAACCCGCTGATCAGCCTCGACTGTGCCTTCTAGTTGCCAGCCATCTGTTGTTTGCC
CCTCCCCCGTGCCTTCCTTGACCCTGGAAGGTGCCACTCCCACTGTCCTTTCCTAATAAAATGAGGAAAT
TGCATCGCATTGTCTGAGTAGGTGTCATTCTATTCTGGGGGGTGGGGTGGGGCAGGACAGCAAGGGGGAG
GATTGGGAAGACAATAGCAGGCATGCTGGGGATGCGGTGGGCTCTATGGCTTCTGAGGCGGAAAGAACCA
GCTGGGGCTCTAGGGGGTATCCCC
[124 nt withheld, positions 4715-4838]
C
[91 nt withheld, positions 4840-4930]
A
[49 nt withheld, positions 4932-4980]
CCTTTGACGTTGGAGTCCACGTTCTTT
[37 nt withheld, positions 5008-5044]
ACCCTATCTCGGTCTATTCTTTTGATTTATAAGGGATTTTGCCGATTTCGGCCTATTGGTTAAAAAATGA
GCTGATTTAACAAAAATTTAACGCGAATTAATTCTGTGGAATGTGTGTCAGTTAGGGTGTGGAAAGTCCC
CAGGCTCCCCAGCAGGCAGAAGTATGCAAAGCATGCATCTCAATTAGTCAGCAACCAGGTGTGGAAAGTC
CCCAGGCTCCCCAGCAGGCAGAAGTATGCAAAGCATGCATCTCAATTAGTCAGCAACCATAGTCCCGCCC
CTAACTCCGCCCATCCCGCCCCTAACTCCGCCCAGTTCCGCCCATTCTCCGCCCCATGGCTGACTAATTT
TTTTTATTTATGCAGAGGCCGAGGCCGCCTCTGCCTCTGAGCTATTCCAGAAGTAGTGAGGAGGCTTTTT
TGGAGGCCTAGGCTTTTGCAAAAAGCTCCCGGGAGCTTGTATATCCATTTTCGGATCTGATCAAGAGACA
GGATGAGGATCGTTTCGCATGATTGAACAAGATGGATTGCACGCAGGTTCTCCGGCCGCTTGGGTGGAGA
GGCTATTCGGCTATGACTGGGCACAACAGACAATCGGCTGCTCTGATGCCGCCGTGTTCCGGCTGTCAGC
GCAGGGGCGCCCGGTTCTTTTTGTCAAGACCGACCTGTCCGGTGCCCTGAATGAACTGCAGGACGAGGCA
GCGCGGCTATCGTGGCTGGCCACGACGGGCGTTCCTTGCGCAGCTGTGCTCGACGTTGTCACTGAAGCGG
GAAGGGACTGGCTGCTATTGGGCGAAGTGCCGGGGCAGGATCTCCTGTCATCTCACCTTGCTCCTGCCGA
GAAAGTATCCATCATGGCTGATGCAATGCGGCGGCTGCATACGCTTGATCCGGCTACCTGCCCATTCGAC
CACCAAGCGAAACATCGCATCGAGCGAGCACGTACTCGGATGGAAGCCGGTCTTGTCGATCAGGATGATC
TGGACGAAGAGCATCAGGGGCTCGCGCCAGCCGAACTGTTCGCCAGGCTCAAGGCGCGCATGCCCGACGG
CGAGGATCTCGTCGTGACCCATGGCGATGCCTGCTTGCCGAATATCATGGTGGAAAATGGCCGCTTTTCT
GGATTCATCGACTGTGGCCGGCTGGGTGTGGCGGACCGCTATCAGGACATAGCGTTGGCTACCCGTGATA
TTGCTGAAGAGCTTGGCGGCGAATGGGCTGACCGCTTCCTCGTGCTTTACGGTATCGCCGCTCCCGATTC
GCAGCGCATCGCCTTCTATCGCCTTCTTGACGAGTTCTTCTGAGCGGGACTCTGGGGTTCGCGAAATGAC
CGACCAAGCGACGCCCAACCTGCCATCACGAGATTTCGATTCCACCGCCGCCTTCTATGAAAGGTTGGGC
TTCGGAATCGTTTTCCGGGACGCCGGCTGGATGATCCTCCAGCGCGGGGATCTCATGCTGGAGTTCTTCG
CCCACCCCAACTTGTTTATTGCAGCTTATAATGGTTACAAATAAAGCAATAGCATCACAAATTTCACAAA
TAAAGCATTTTTTTCACTGCATTCTAGTTGTGGTTTGTCCAAACTCATCAATGTATCTTATCATGTCTGT
ATACCGTCGACCTCTAGCTAGAGCTTGGCGTAATCATGGTCATAGCTGTTTCCTGTGTGAAATTGTTATC
CGCTCACAATTCCACACAACATACGAGCCGGAAGCATAAAGTGTAAAGCCTGGGGTGCCTAATGAGTGAG
CTAACTCACATTAATTGCGTTGCGCTCACTGCCCGCTTTCCAGTCGGGAAACCTGTCGTGCCAGCTGCAT
TAATGAATCGGCCAACGCGCGGGGAGAGGCGGTTTGCGTATTGGGCGCTCTTCCGCTTCCTCGCTCACTG
ACTCGCTGCGCTCGGTCGTTCGGCTGCGGCGAGCGGTATCAGCTCACTCAAAGGCGGTAATACGGTTATC
CACAGAATCAGGGGATAACGCAGGAAAGAACATGTGAGCAAAAGGCCAGCAAAAGGCCAGGAACCGTAAA
AAGGCCGCGTTGCTGGCGTTTTTCCATAGGCTCCGCCCCCCTGACGAGCATCACAAAAATCGACGCTCAA
GTCAGAGGTGGCGAAACCCGACAGGACTATAAAGATACCAGGCGTTTCCCCCTGGAAGCTCCCTCGTGCG
CTCTCCTGTTCCGACCCTGCCGCTTACCGGATACCTGTCCGCCTTTCTCCCTTCGGGAAGCGTGGCGCTT
TCTCATAGCTCACGCTGTAGGTATCTCAGTTCGGTGTAGGTCGTTCGCTCCAAGCTGGGCTGTGTGCACG
AACCCCCCGTTCAGCCCGACCGCTGCGCCTTATCCGGTAACTATCGTCTTGAGTCCAACCCGGTAAGACA
CGACTTATCGCCACTGGCAGCAGCCACTGGTAACAGGATTAGCAGAGCGAGGTATGTAGGCGGTGCTACA
GAGTTCTTGAAGTGGTGGCCTAACTACGGCTACACTAGAAGAACAGTATTTGGTATCTGCGCTCTGCTGA
AGCCAGTTACCTTCGGAAAAAGAGTTGGTAGCTCTTGATCCGGCAAACAAACCACCGCTGGTAGCGGTGG
TTTTTTTGTTTGCAAGCAGCAGATTACGCGCAGAAAAAAAGGATCTCAAGAAGATCCTTTGATCTTTTCT
ACGGGGTCTGACGCTCAGTGGAACGAAAACTCACGTTAAGGGATTTTGGTCATGAGATTATCAAAAAGGA
TCTTCACCTAGATCCTTTTAAATTAAAAATGAAGTTTTAAATCAATCTAAAGTATATATGAGTAAACTTG
GTCTGACAGTTACCAATGCTTAATCAGTGAGGCACCTATCTCAGCGATCTGTCTATTTCGTTCATCCATA
GTTGCCTGACTCCCCGTCGTGTAGATAACTACGATACGGGAGGGCTTACCATCTGGCCCCAGTGCTGCAA
TGATACCGCGAGACCCACGCTCACCGGCTCCAGATTTATCAGCAATAAACCAGCCAGCCGGAAGGGCCGA
GCGCAGAAGTGGTCCTGCAACTTTATCCGCCTCCATCCAGTCTATTAATTGTTGCCGGGAAGCTAGAGTA
AGTAGTTCGCCAGTTAATAGTTTGCGCAACGTTGTTGCCATTGCTACAGGCATCGTGGTGTCACGCTCGT
CGTTTGGTATGGCTTCATTCAGCTCCGGTTCCCAACGATCAAGGCGAGTTACATGATCCCCCATGTTGTG
CAAAAAAGCGGTTAGCTCCTTCGGTCCTCCGATCGTTGTCAGAAGTAAGTTGGCCGCAGTGTTATCACTC
ATGGTTATGGCAGCACTGCATAATTCTCTTACTGTCATGCCATCCGTAAGATGCTTTTCTGTGACTGGTG
AGTACTCAACCAAGTCATTCTGAGAATAGTGTATGCGGCGACCGAGTTGCTCTTGCCCGGCGTCAATACG
GGATAATACCGCGCCACATAGCAGAACTTTAAAAGTGCTCATCATTGGAAAACGTTCTTCGGGGCGAAAA
CTCTCAAGGATCTTACCGCTGTTGAGATCCAGTTCGATGTAACCCACTCGTGCACCCAACTGATCTTCAG
CATCTTTTACTTTCACCAGCGTTTCTGGGTGAGCAAAAACAGGAAGGCAAAATGCCGCAAAAAAGGGAAT
AAGGGCGACACGGAAATGTTGAATACTCATACTCTTCCTTTTTCAATATTATTGAAGCATTTATCAGGGT
TATTGTCTCATGAGCGGATACATATTTGAATGTATTTAGAAAAATAAACAAATAGGGGTTCCGCGCACAT
TTCCCCGAAAAGTGCCACCTGACGTCGACGGATCGGGAGATCTCCCGATCCCCTATGGTGCACTCTCAGT
ACAATCTGCTCTGATGCCGCATAGTTAAGCCAGTATCTGCTCCCTGCTTGTGTGTTGGAGGTCGCTGAGT
AGTGCGCGAGCAAAATTTAAGCTACAACAAGGCAAGGCTTGACCGACAATTGCATGAAGAATCTGCTTAG
GGTTAGGCGTTTTGCGCTGCTTCGCGATGTACGGGCCAGATATACGCGTT
