>Addgene plasmid #85189 | pcDNA3.1-TRPM5 | addgene partial sequence | sequence record 168665 | CMV-F 5'-CGCAAATGGGCGGTAGGCGTG-3'
ACTAGAGAACCCACTGCTTACTGGCTTATCGAAATTAATACGACTCACTATAGGGAGACCCAAGCTGGCT
AGTTAAGCTTGGTACCGAGCTCGGATCCACTAGTCCAGTGTGGTGGAATTGCCCTTAGGCAGTCCTCATG
CAGTCCAAGGCACTGACTGCCTGACTGGAAAGCCACCATGCAAACAACCCAGAGCTCCTGCCCCGGCAGC
CCCCCAGATACTGAGGATGGCTGGGAGCCCATCCTATGCAGGGGAGAGATCAACTTCGGAGGGTCTGGGA
AGAAGCGAGGCAAGTTTGTGAAGGTGCCAAGCAGTGTGGCCCCCTCCGTGCTTTTTGAACTCCTGCTCAC
CGAGTGGCACCTGCCAGCCCCCAACCTGGTGGTGTCCCTGGTGGGTGAGGAACGACCTTTGGCTATGAAG
TCGTGGCTTCGGGATGTCCTGCGCAAGGGGCTGGTGAAAGCAGCTCAGAGCACAGGTGCCTGGATCCTGA
CCAGTGCCCTCCACGTGGGCCTGGCCCGCCATGTTGGACAAGCTGTACGTGATCACTCTCTGGCTAGCAC
ATCCACCAAGATCCGTGTAGTGGCCATCGGAATGGCCTCTCTGGATCGAATCCTTCACCGTCAACTTCTA
GATGGTGTCCACCAAAAGGAGGATACTCCCATCCACTACCCAGCAGATGAGGGCAACATTCAGGGACCCC
TCTGCCCCCTGGACAGCAATCTCTCCCACTTCATCCTTGTGGAGTCAGGCGCCCTTGGGAGTGGGAACGA
CGGGCTGACAGAGCTGCAGCTGAGCCTGGAGAAGCACATCTCTCAGCAGAGGACAGGTTATGGGGGCACC
AGCTGCATCCAGATACCTGTCCTTTGCCTGTTGGTCAATGGTGACCCCAACACCCTAGAGAGGATTT
